>Addgene plasmid #246695 | p3xFLAG-CMV-9-GPR124 LRR-His | addgene full sequence | sequence record 495878 | Addgene NGS Result
CTCTTGAGCAATAACAAGATCACGGGGCTCCGCAATGGCTCCTTCCTGGGACTGTCACTGCTGGAGAAGC
TGGACCTGAGGAACAACATCATCAGCACAGTGCAGCCGGGCGCCTTCCTGGGCCTGGGGGAGCTGAAGCG
TTTAGATCTCTCCAACAACCGGATTGGCTGTCTCACCTCCGAGACCTTCCAGGGCCTCCCCAGGCTTCTC
CGACTAAACATATCTGGAAACATCTTCTCCAGTCTGCAACCTGGGGTCTTTGATGAGCTGCCAGCCCTTA
AGGTTGTGGACTTGGGCACCGAGTTCCTGACCTGTGACTGCCACCTGCGCTGGCTGCTGCCCTGGGCCCA
GAATCGCTCCCTGCAGCTGTCGGAACACACGCTCTGTGCTTACCCCAGTGCCCTGCATGCTCAGGCCCTG
GGCAGCCTCCAGGAGGCCCAGCTCTGCTGCGAGGGGGCCCTGGAGCTGCACACAGGTTCTCATCATCATC
ATCATCATTAAGGATCCCGGGTGGCATCCCTGTGACCCCTCCCCAGTGCCTCTCCTGGCCCTGGAAGTTG
CCACTCCAGTGCCCACCAGCCTTGTCCTAATAAAATTAAGTTGCATCATTTTGTCTGACTAGGTGTCCTT
CTATAATATTATGGGGTGGAGGGGGGTGGTATGGAGCAAGGGGCAAGTTGGGAAGACAACCTGTAGGGCC
TGCGGGGTCTATTGGGAACCAAGCTGGAGTGCAGTGGCACAATCTTGGCTCACTGCAATCTCCGCCTCCT
GGGTTCAAGCGATTCTCCTGCCTCAGCCTCCCGAGTTGTTGGGATTCCAGGCATGCATGACCAGGCTCAG
CTAATTTTTGTTTTTTTGGTAGAGACGGGGTTTCACCATATTGGCCAGGCTGGTCTCCAACTCCTAATCT
CAGGTGATCTACCCACCTTGGCCTCCCAAATTGCTGGGATTACAGGCGTGAACCACTGCTCCCTTCCCTG
TCCTTCTGATTTTAAAATAACTATACCAGCAGGAGGACGTCCAGACACAGCATAGGCTACCTGGCCATGC
CCAACCGGTGGGACATTTGAGTTGCTTGCTTGGCACTGTCCTCTCATGCGTTGGGTCCACTCAGTAGATG
CCTGTTGAATTGGGTACGCGGCCAGCTTGGCTGTGGAATGTGTGTCAGTTAGGGTGTGGAAAGTCCCCAG
GCTCCCCAGCAGGCAGAAGTATGCAAAGCATGCATCTCAATTAGTCAGCAACCAGGTGTGGAAAGTCCCC
AGGCTCCCCAGCAGGCAGAAGTATGCAAAGCATGCATCTCAATTAGTCAGCAACCATAGTCCCGCCCCTA
ACTCCGCCCATCCCGCCTCCGCTAACTCCGCCCAGTTCCGCCCATTCTCCGCCCCATGGCTGACTAATTT
TTTTTATTTATGCAGGCCGAGGCCGCCTCGGCCTCTGAGCTATTCCAGAAGTAGTGAGGAGGCTTTTTTG
GAGGAATTGATCAGCTTGGGATCTGATCAAGAGACAGGATGAGGATCGTTTCGCATGATTGAACAAGATG
GATTGCACGCAGGTTCTCCGGCCGCTTGGGTGGAGAGGCTATTCGGCTATGACTGGGCACAACAGACAAT
CGGCTGCTCTGATGCCGCCGTGTTCCGGCTGTCAGCGCAGGGGCGCCCGGTTCTTTTTGTCAAGACCGAC
CTGTCCGGTGCCCTGAATGAACTGCAGGACGAGGCAGCGCGGCTATCGTGGCTGGCCACGACGGGCGTTC
CTTGCGCAGCTGTGCTCGACGTTGTCACTGAAGCGGGAAGGGACTGGCTGCTATTGGGCGAAGTGCCGGG
GCAGGATCTCCTGTCATCTCACCTTGCTCCTGCCGAGAAAGTATCCATCATGGCTGATGCAATGCGGCGG
CTGCATACGCTTGATCCGGCTACCTGCCCATTCGACCACCAAGCGAAACATCGCATCGAGCGAGCACGTA
CTCGGATGGAAGCCGGTCTTGTCGATCAGGATGATCTGGACGAAGAGCATCAGGGGCTCGCGCCAGCCGA
ACTGTTCGCCAGGCTCAAGGCGCGCATGCCCGACGGCGAGGATCTCGTCGTGACCCATGGCGATGCCTGC
TTGCCGAATATCATGGTGGAAAATGGCCGCTTTTCTGGATTCATCGACTGTGGCCGGCTGGGTGTGGCGG
ACCGCTATCAGGACATAGCGTTGGCTACCCGTGATATTGCTGAAGAGCTTGGCGGCGAATGGGCTGACCG
CTTCCTCGTGCTTTACGGTATCGCCGCTCCCGATTCGCAGCGCATCGCCTTCTATCGCCTTCTTGACGAG
TTCTTCTGAGCGGGACTCTGGGGTTCGAAATGACCGACCAAGCGACGCCCAACCTGCCATCACGAGATTT
CGATTCCACCGCCGCCTTCTATGAAAGGTTGGGCTTCGGAATCGTTTTCCGGGACGCCGGCTGGATGATC
CTCCAGCGCGGGGATCTCATGCTGGAGTTCTTCGCCCACCCCGGGCTCGATCCCCTCGCGAGTTGGTTCA
GCTGCTGCCTGAGGCTGGACGACCTCGCGGAGTTCTACCGGCAGTGCAAATCCGTCGGCATCCAGGAAAC
CAGCAGCGGCTATCCGCGCATCCATGCCCCCGAACTGCAGGAGTGGGGAGGCACGATGGCCGCTTTGGTC
GACCCGGACGGGACGCTCCTGCGCCTGATACAGAACGAATTGCTTGCAGGCATCTCATGAGTGTGTCTTC
CCGTTTTCCGCCTGAGGTCACTGCGTGGATGGAGCGCTGGCGCCTGCTGCGCGACGGCGAGCTGCTCACC
ACCCACTCGCCAAGCTGGAACCGTAAAAAGGCCGCGTTGCTGGCGTTTTTCCATAGGCTCCGCCGATCAT
AATCAGCCATACCACATTTGTAGAGGTTTTACTTGCTTTAAAAAACCTCCCACACCTCCCCCTGAACCTG
AAACATAAAATGAATGCAATTGTTGTTGTTAACTTGTTTATTGCAGCTTATAATGGTTACAAATAAAGCA
ATAGCATCACAAATTTCACAAATAAAGCATTTTTTTCACTGCATTCTAGTTGTGGTTTGTCCAAACTCAT
CAATGTATCTTATCATGTCTGGATCAATTCCCTATAGTGAGTCGTATTAAATTCGTAATCATGTCATAGC
TGTTTCCTGTGTGAAATTGTTATCCGCTCACAATTCCACACAACATACGAGCCGGAAGCATAAAGTGTAA
AGCCTGGGGTGCCTAATGAGTGAGCTAACTCACATTAATTGCGTTGCGCTCACTGCCCGCTTTCCAGTCG
GGAAACCTGTCGTGCCAGCTGCATTAATGAATCGGCCAACGCGCGGGGAGAGGCGGTTTGCGTATTGGGC
GCTCTTCCGCTTCCTCGCTCACTGACTCGCTGCGCTCGGTCGTTCGGCTGCGGCGAGCGGTATCAGCTCA
CTCAAAGGCGGTAATACGGTTATCCACAGAATCAGGGGATAACGCAGGAAAGAACATGTGAGCAAAAGGC
CAGCAAAAGGCCAGGAACCGTAAAAAGGCCGCGTTGCTGGCGTTTTTCCATAGGCTCCGCCCCCCTGACG
AGCATCACAAAAATCGACGCTCAAGTCAGAGGTGGCGAAACCCGACAGGACTATAAAGATACCAGGCGTT
TCCCCCTGGAAGCTCCCTCGTGCGCTCTCCTGTTCCGACCCTGCCGCTTACCGGATACCTGTCCGCCTTT
CTCCCTTCGGGAAGCGTGGCGCTTTCTCATAGCTCACGCTGTAGGTATCTCAGTTCGGTGTAGGTCGTTC
GCTCCAAGCTGGGCTGTGTGCACGAACCCCCCGTTCAGCCCGACCGCTGCGCCTTATCCGGTAACTATCG
TCTTGAGTCCAACCCGGTAAGACACGACTTATCGCCACTGGCAGCAGCCACTGGTAACAGGATTAGCAGA
GCGAGGTATGTAGGCGGTGCTACAGAGTTCTTGAAGTGGTGGCCTAACTACGGCTACACTAGAAGAACAG
TATTTGGTATCTGCGCTCTGCTGAAGCCAGTTACCTTCGGAAAAAGAGTTGGTAGCTCTTGATCCGGCAA
ACAAACCACCGCTGGTAGCGGTGGTTTTTTTGTTTGCAAGCAGCAGATTACGCGCAGAAAAAAAGGATCT
CAAGAAGATCCTTTGATCTTTTCTACGGGGTCTGACGCTCAGTGGAACGAAAACTCACGTTAAGGGATTT
TGGTCATGAGATTATCAAAAAGGATCTTCACCTAGATCCTTTTAAATTAAAAATGAAGTTTTAAATCAAT
CTAAAGTATATATGAGTAAACTTGGTCTGACAGTTACCAATGCTTAATCAGTGAGGCACCTATCTCAGCG
ATCTGTCTATTTCGTTCATCCATAGTTGCCTGACTCCCCGTCGTGTAGATAACTACGATACGGGAGGGCT
TACCATCTGGCCCCAGTGCTGCAATGATACCGCGAGACCCACGCTCACCGGCTCCAGATTTATCAGCAAT
AAACCAGCCAGCCGGAAGGGCCGAGCGCAGAAGTGGTCCTGCAACTTTATCCGCCTCCATCCAGTCTATT
AATTGTTGCCGGGAAGCTAGAGTAAGTAGTTCGCCAGTTAATAGTTTGCGCAACGTTGTTGCCATTGCTA
CAGGCATCGTGGTGTCACGCTCGTCGTTTGGTATGGCTTCATTCAGCTCCGGTTCCCAACGATCAAGGCG
AGTTACATGATCCCCCATGTTGTGCAAAAAAGCGGTTAGCTCCTTCGGTCCTCCGATCGTTGTCAGAAGT
AAGTTGGCCGCAGTGTTATCACTCATGGTTATGGCAGCACTGCATAATTCTCTTACTGTCATGCCATCCG
TAAGATGCTTTTCTGTGACTGGTGAGTACTCAACCAAGTCATTCTGAGAATAGTGTATGCGGCGACCGAG
TTGCTCTTGCCCGGCGTCAATACGGGATAATACCGCGCCACATAGCAGAACTTTAAAAGTGCTCATCATT
GGAAAACGTTCTTCGGGGCGAAAACTCTCAAGGATCTTACCGCTGTTGAGATCCAGTTCGATGTAACCCA
CTCGTGCACCCAACTGATCTTCAGCATCTTTTACTTTCACCAGCGTTTCTGGGTGAGCAAAAACAGGAAG
GCAAAATGCCGCAAAAAAGGGAATAAGGGCGACACGGAAATGTTGAATACTCATACTCTTCCTTTTTCAA
TATTATTGAAGCATTTATCAGGGTTATTGTCTCATGAGCGGATACATATTTGAATGTATTTAGAAAAATA
AACAAATAGGGGTTCCGCGCACATTTCCCCGAAAAGTGCCACCTG
[124 nt withheld, positions 5296-5419]
C
[91 nt withheld, positions 5421-5511]
A
[49 nt withheld, positions 5513-5561]
CCTTTGACGTTGGAGTCCACGTTCTTTAAGAGTCCACTATTAAAGAAC
[33 nt withheld, positions 5610-5642]
ACCCTATCTCGGTCTATTCTTTTGATTTATAAGGGATTTTGCCGATTTCGGCCTATTGGTTAAAAAATGA
GCTGATTTAACAAAAATTTAACGCGAATTTTAACAAAATATTAACGCTTACAATTTCCATTCGCCATTCA
GGCTGCGCAACTGTTGGGAAGGGCGATCGGTGCGGGCCTCTTCGCTATTACGCCAGCTGGCGAAAGGGGG
ATGTGCTGCAAGGCGATTAAGTTGGGTAACGCCAGGGTTTTCCCAGTCACGACGTTGTAAAACGACGGCC
AGTGCCAAGCTGATCTATACATTGAATCAATATTGGCAATTAGCCATATTAGTCATTGGTTATATAGCAT
AAATCAATATTGGCTATTGGCCATTGCATACGTTGTATCTATATCATAATATGTACATTTATATTGGCTC
ATGTCCAATATGACCGCCATGTTGACATTGATTATTGACTAGTTATTAATAGTAATCAATTACGGGGTCA
TTAGTTCATAGCCCATATATGGAGTTCCGCGTTACATAACTTACGGTAAATGGCCCGCCTGGCTGACCGC
CCAACGACCCCCGCCCATTGACGTCAATAATGACGTATGTTCCCATAGTAACGCCAATAGGGACTTTCCA
TTGACGTCAATGGGTGGAGTATTTACGGTAAACTGCCCACTTGGCAGTACATCAAGTGTATCATATGCCA
AGTCCGCCCCCTATTGACGTCAATGACGGTAAATGGCCCGCCTGGCATTATGCCCAGTACATGACCTTAC
GGGACTTTCCTACTTGGCAGTACATCTACGTATTAGTCATCGCTATTACCATGGTGATGCGGTTTTGGCA
GTACACCAATGGGCGTGGATAGCGGTTTGACTCACGGGGATTTCCAAGTCTCCACCCCATTGACGTCAAT
GGGAGTTTGTTTTGGCACCAAAATCAACGGGACTTTCCAAAATGTCGTAATAACCCCGCCCCGTTGACGC
AAATGGGCGGTAGGCGTGTACGGTGGGAGGTCTATATAAGCAGAGCTCGTTTAGTGAACCGTCAGAATTA
ATTCACCATGTCTGCACTTCTGATCCTAGCTCTTGTTGGAGCTGCAGTTGCTGACTACAAAGACCATGAC
GGTGATTATAAAGATCATGACATCGATTACAAGGATGACGATGACAAGCTTGCGGCCGCGAATTCAGCGC
CCGGCTGCCCGCTATCCATCCGCAGCTGCAAGTGCTCGGGGGAGCGGCCCAAGGGGCTGAGCGGCGGCGT
CCCTGGCCCGGCTCGGCGGAGGGTGGTGTGCAGCGGCGGGGACCTCCCGGAGCCTCCCGAGCCCGGCCTT
CTGCCTAACGGCACCGTTACCCTG
Features (pLannotate 1.2.2; 24 found; start..end, strand, type, name):
    481..498     +  CDS            capTEV™ (fragment): composite tag for in vivo biotinylation, TEV protease cleavage, and 6xHis tagging
    509..1131    +  polyA_signal   hGH poly(A) signal: human growth hormone polyadenylation signal
   1160..1474    +  promoter       SV40 promoter: SV40 enhancer and early promoter
   1525..2316    +  CDS            neo: KKA2_KLEPN - Also known as kan, nptII. Experimental evidence at protein level: Swiss-Prot protein existence level 1. Resistance to kanamycin, neomycin, paromomycin, ribostamycin, butirosin and gentamicin B. From Klebsiella pneumoniae.
   2340..2717    +  CDS            ble: BLE_KLEPN - Experimental evidence at protein level: Swiss-Prot protein existence level 1. Binding protein with a strong affinity to the bleomycin family of antibiotics. Binds to CL990; an antimitotic-antibiotic compound. From Klebsiella pneumoniae.
   2759..2818    +  CDS            str (fragment): STR_KLEPN - Protein inferred from homology: Swiss-Prot protein existence level 3. The aminoglycoside phosphotransferases achieve inactivation of their antibiotic substrates by phosphorylation. From Klebsiella pneumoniae.
   2841..2864    -  rep_origin     CloDF13 ori (fragment): Plasmids containing the CloDF13 (CDF) origin of replication can be propagated in E. coli cells that contain additional plasmids with compatible origins.
   2865..2948    +  CDS            large T antigen (fragment): large T antigen from SV40 (simian virus 40)
   2971..3105    +  polyA_signal   SV40 poly(A) signal: SV40 polyadenylation signal
   3111..3129    -  promoter       T7 promoter: promoter for bacteriophage T7 RNA polymerase
   3167..3183    -  protein_bind   lac operator: The lac repressor binds to the lac operator to inhibit transcription in E. coli. This inhibition can be relieved by adding lactose or isopropyl-β-D-thiogalactopyranoside (IPTG). lac repressor encoded by lacI
   3191..3221    -  promoter       lac promoter: promoter for the E. coli lac operon
   3236..3257    -  protein_bind   CAP binding site: CAP binding activates transcription in the presence of cAMP. E. coli catabolite activator protein
   3270..3362    -  CDS            lacI (fragment): lac repressor; lacI; The lac repressor binds to the lac operator to inhibit transcription in E. coli. This inhibition can be relieved by adding lactose or isopropyl-β-D-thiogalactopyranoside (IPTG).
   3545..4133    -  rep_origin     ori: high-copy-number ColE1/pMB1/pBR322/pUC origin of replication
   4304..5164    -  CDS            AmpR: β-lactamase; bla; confers resistance to ampicillin, carbenicillin, and related antibiotics
   5165..5269    -  promoter       AmpR promoter: bla
   5296..5768    +  rep_origin     f1 ori (sequence partly withheld): f1 bacteriophage origin of replication; arrow indicates direction of (+) strand synthesis
   5772..5926    -  CDS            lacZα (fragment): LacZα fragment of β-galactosidase; lacZ fragment
   6086..6465    +  enhancer       CMV enhancer: human cytomegalovirus immediate early enhancer
   6467..6666    +  promoter       CMV promoter: human cytomegalovirus (CMV) immediate early promoter
   6700..6744    +  CDS            preprotrypsin leader: leader sequence from mouse preprotrypsin
   6745..6810    +  CDS            3xFLAG: three tandem FLAG® epitope tags, followed by an enterokinase cleavage site
   6820..474     +  CDS            ADGRA2 (fragment) (across the origin): AGRA2_HUMAN - Also known as GPR124 From Homo sapiens (Human).
