[The description below was written by a language model from this plasmid's Addgene catalogue record and pLannotate feature annotations shown in this document.]
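Description:
p3xFLAG-CMV-9-GPR124 LRR-His is a mammalian expression plasmid built on the p3xFLAG-CMV-9 backbone for producing a secreted, doubly tagged fragment of human GPR124 (also known as ADGRA2 or TEM5). The 6,996 nt sequence record shows the expression cassette spanning the numbering origin. The human CMV immediate early enhancer and promoter drive an open reading frame that begins with a preprotrypsin leader, which directs the protein into the secretory pathway. This is followed by a 3xFLAG epitope with its enterokinase cleavage site, then the ADGRA2 fragment corresponding to the leucine-rich repeat (LRR) domain. A short feature immediately after the insert, annotated as a fragment of a composite tag, matches the C-terminal 6xHis tag listed in the catalogue entry. Transcripts are terminated by the human growth hormone polyadenylation signal.

For stable selection in mammalian cells, an SV40 enhancer/early promoter drives the neo gene, giving G418 resistance, and is closed by an SV40 poly(A) signal. The adjacent ble and partial str annotations appear to be sequence carried along with neo rather than markers named in the record. In E. coli the plasmid is maintained at high copy through a ColE1/pUC-type origin and selected with ampicillin via β-lactamase. An f1 origin is also present, along with remnants of lac-derived elements and a T7 promoter from the backbone.

The design suits recovery of the isolated LRR ectodomain from conditioned medium, with the FLAG and His tags available for detection, affinity purification or pull-down. The associated publication concerns RECK–WNT7 receptor–ligand interactions and regulation of Wnt bioavailability. Part of the plasmid was derived from an earlier deposited construct.
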