Addgene plasmid #246695: p3xFLAG-CMV-9-GPR124 LRR-His
Purpose: Expression vector for secreted human GPR124 LRR domain, N-terminal 3xFLAG tag, C-terminal 6xHis tag
Depositing lab: Calvin Kuo & Mario Vallon. Depositing organization: Stanford University. Publication: A RECK-WNT7 Receptor-Ligand Interaction Enables Isoform-Specific Regulation of Wnt Bioavailability. Vallon M, Yuki K, Nguyen TD, Chang J, Yuan J, Siepe D, Miao Y, Essler M, Noda M, Garcia KC, Kuo CJ. Cell Rep. 2018 Oct 9;25(2):339-349.e9. doi: 10.1016/j.celrep.2018.09.045. PubMed 30304675.
Backbone
  Vector backbone: p3xFLAG-CMV-9
  Vector type: Mammalian Expression
  Selectable markers: Neomycin (select with G418)
Growth in bacteria
  Bacterial resistance: Ampicillin, 100 μg/mL
  Growth temperature: 37°C
  Growth strain: DH5alpha
  Copy number: High Copy
Gene/Insert
  Gene/Insert name: GPR124 (alt names: ADGRA2; TEM5)
  Species: H. sapiens (human)
  Mutation: LRR domain
  Entrez Gene: ADGRA2 (a.k.a. GPR124, TEM5)
  Promoter: CMV
  Tag / fusion protein: 3xFLAG (N terminal on insert); 6xHis (C terminal on insert)
  Cloning method: Other
Resource information
  A portion of this plasmid was derived from a plasmid made by: Bert Vogelstein (Addgene #16561)
Terms and licenses: Academic/Nonprofit Terms; Industry Terms: Not Available to Industry
How to cite: p3xFLAG-CMV-9-GPR124 LRR-His was a gift from Calvin Kuo & Mario Vallon (Addgene plasmid # 246695 ; http://n2t.net/addgene:246695 ; RRID:Addgene_246695)
